>Addgene plasmid #184254 | pcDNA FZD4_6CRD | addgene full sequence | sequence record 360341 | Addgene NGS Result
ACCCTATCTCGGTCTATTCTTTTGATTTATAAGGGATTTTGCCGATTTCGGCCTATTGGTTAAAAAATGA
GCTGATTTAACAAAAATTTAACGCGAATTAATTCTGTGGAATGTGTGTCAGTTAGGGTGTGGAAAGTCCC
CAGGCTCCCCAGCAGGCAGAAGTATGCAAAGCATGCATCTCAATTAGTCAGCAACCAGGTGTGGAAAGTC
CCCAGGCTCCCCAGCAGGCAGAAGTATGCAAAGCATGCATCTCAATTAGTCAGCAACCATAGTCCCGCCC
CTAACTCCGCCCATCCCGCCCCTAACTCCGCCCAGTTCCGCCCATTCTCCGCCCCATGGCTGACTAATTT
TTTTTATTTATGCAGAGGCCGAGGCCGCCTCTGCCTCTGAGCTATTCCAGAAGTAGTGAGGAGGCTTTTT
TGGAGGCCTAGGCTTTTGCAAAAAGCTCCCGGGAGCTTGTATATCCATTTTCGGATCTGATCAAGAGACA
GGATGAGGATCGTTTCGCATGATTGAACAAGATGGATTGCACGCAGGTTCTCCGGCCGCTTGGGTGGAGA
GGCTATTCGGCTATGACTGGGCACAACAGACAATCGGCTGCTCTGATGCCGCCGTGTTCCGGCTGTCAGC
GCAGGGGCGCCCGGTTCTTTTTGTCAAGACCGACCTGTCCGGTGCCCTGAATGAACTGCAGGACGAGGCA
GCGCGGCTATCGTGGCTGGCCACGACGGGCGTTCCTTGCGCAGCTGTGCTCGACGTTGTCACTGAAGCGG
GAAGGGACTGGCTGCTATTGGGCGAAGTGCCGGGGCAGGATCTCCTGTCATCTCACCTTGCTCCTGCCGA
GAAAGTATCCATCATGGCTGATGCAATGCGGCGGCTGCATACGCTTGATCCGGCTACCTGCCCATTCGAC
CACCAAGCGAAACATCGCATCGAGCGAGCACGTACTCGGATGGAAGCCGGTCTTGTCGATCAGGATGATC
TGGACGAAGAGCATCAGGGGCTCGCGCCAGCCGAACTGTTCGCCAGGCTCAAGGCGCGCATGCCCGACGG
CGAGGATCTCGTCGTGACCCATGGCGATGCCTGCTTGCCGAATATCATGGTGGAAAATGGCCGCTTTTCT
GGATTCATCGACTGTGGCCGGCTGGGTGTGGCGGACCGCTATCAGGACATAGCGTTGGCTACCCGTGATA
TTGCTGAAGAGCTTGGCGGCGAATGGGCTGACCGCTTCCTCGTGCTTTACGGTATCGCCGCTCCCGATTC
GCAGCGCATCGCCTTCTATCGCCTTCTTGACGAGTTCTTCTGAGCGGGACTCTGGGGTTCGCGAAATGAC
CGACCAAGCGACGCCCAACCTGCCATCACGAGATTTCGATTCCACCGCCGCCTTCTATGAAAGGTTGGGC
TTCGGAATCGTTTTCCGGGACGCCGGCTGGATGATCCTCCAGCGCGGGGATCTCATGCTGGAGTTCTTCG
CCCACCCCAACTTGTTTATTGCAGCTTATAATGGTTACAAATAAAGCAATAGCATCACAAATTTCACAAA
TAAAGCATTTTTTTCACTGCATTCTAGTTGTGGTTTGTCCAAACTCATCAATGTATCTTATCATGTCTGT
ATACCGTCGACCTCTAGCTAGAGCTTGGCGTAATCATGGTCATAGCTGTTTCCTGTGTGAAATTGTTATC
CGCTCACAATTCCACACAACATACGAGCCGGAAGCATAAAGTGTAAAGCCTGGGGTGCCTAATGAGTGAG
CTAACTCACATTAATTGCGTTGCGCTCACTGCCCGCTTTCCAGTCGGGAAACCTGTCGTGCCAGCTGCAT
TAATGAATCGGCCAACGCGCGGGGAGAGGCGGTTTGCGTATTGGGCGCTCTTCCGCTTCCTCGCTCACTG
ACTCGCTGCGCTCGGTCGTTCGGCTGCGGCGAGCGGTATCAGCTCACTCAAAGGCGGTAATACGGTTATC
CACAGAATCAGGGGATAACGCAGGAAAGAACATGTGAGCAAAAGGCCAGCAAAAGGCCAGGAACCGTAAA
AAGGCCGCGTTGCTGGCGTTTTTCCATAGGCTCCGCCCCCCTGACGAGCATCACAAAAATCGACGCTCAA
GTCAGAGGTGGCGAAACCCGACAGGACTATAAAGATACCAGGCGTTTCCCCCTGGAAGCTCCCTCGTGCG
CTCTCCTGTTCCGACCCTGCCGCTTACCGGATACCTGTCCGCCTTTCTCCCTTCGGGAAGCGTGGCGCTT
TCTCATAGCTCACGCTGTAGGTATCTCAGTTCGGTGTAGGTCGTTCGCTCCAAGCTGGGCTGTGTGCACG
AACCCCCCGTTCAGCCCGACCGCTGCGCCTTATCCGGTAACTATCGTCTTGAGTCCAACCCGGTAAGACA
CGACTTATCGCCACTGGCAGCAGCCACTGGTAACAGGATTAGCAGAGCGAGGTATGTAGGCGGTGCTACA
GAGTTCTTGAAGTGGTGGCCTAACTACGGCTACACTAGAAGAACAGTATTTGGTATCTGCGCTCTGCTGA
AGCCAGTTACCTTCGGAAAAAGAGTTGGTAGCTCTTGATCCGGCAAACAAACCACCGCTGGTAGCGGTGG
TTTTTTTGTTTGCAAGCAGCAGATTACGCGCAGAAAAAAAGGATCTCAAGAAGATCCTTTGATCTTTTCT
ACGGGGTCTGACGCTCAGTGGAACGAAAACTCACGTTAAGGGATTTTGGTCATGAGATTATCAAAAAGGA
TCTTCACCTAGATCCTTTTAAATTAAAAATGAAGTTTTAAATCAATCTAAAGTATATATGAGTAAACTTG
GTCTGACAGTTACCAATGCTTAATCAGTGAGGCACCTATCTCAGCGATCTGTCTATTTCGTTCATCCATA
GTTGCCTGACTCCCCGTCGTGTAGATAACTACGATACGGGAGGGCTTACCATCTGGCCCCAGTGCTGCAA
TGATACCGCGAGACCCACGCTCACCGGCTCCAGATTTATCAGCAATAAACCAGCCAGCCGGAAGGGCCGA
GCGCAGAAGTGGTCCTGCAACTTTATCCGCCTCCATCCAGTCTATTAATTGTTGCCGGGAAGCTAGAGTA
AGTAGTTCGCCAGTTAATAGTTTGCGCAACGTTGTTGCCATTGCTACAGGCATCGTGGTGTCACGCTCGT
CGTTTGGTATGGCTTCATTCAGCTCCGGTTCCCAACGATCAAGGCGAGTTACATGATCCCCCATGTTGTG
CAAAAAAGCGGTTAGCTCCTTCGGTCCTCCGATCGTTGTCAGAAGTAAGTTGGCCGCAGTGTTATCACTC
ATGGTTATGGCAGCACTGCATAATTCTCTTACTGTCATGCCATCCGTAAGATGCTTTTCTGTGACTGGTG
AGTACTCAACCAAGTCATTCTGAGAATAGTGTATGCGGCGACCGAGTTGCTCTTGCCCGGCGTCAATACG
GGATAATACCGCGCCACATAGCAGAACTTTAAAAGTGCTCATCATTGGAAAACGTTCTTCGGGGCGAAAA
CTCTCAAGGATCTTACCGCTGTTGAGATCCAGTTCGATGTAACCCACTCGTGCACCCAACTGATCTTCAG
CATCTTTTACTTTCACCAGCGTTTCTGGGTGAGCAAAAACAGGAAGGCAAAATGCCGCAAAAAAGGGAAT
AAGGGCGACACGGAAATGTTGAATACTCATACTCTTCCTTTTTCAATATTATTGAAGCATTTATCAGGGT
TATTGTCTCATGAGCGGATACATATTTGAATGTATTTAGAAAAATAAACAAATAGGGGTTCCGCGCACAT
TTCCCCGAAAAGTGCCACCTGACGTCGACGGATCGGGAGATCTCCCGATCCCCTATGGTGCACTCTCAGT
ACAATCTGCTCTGATGCCGCATAGTTAAGCCAGTATCTGCTCCCTGCTTGTGTGTTGGAGGTCGCTGAGT
AGTGCGCGAGCAAAATTTAAGCTACAACAAGGCAAGGCTTGACCGACAATTGCATGAAGAATCTGCTTAG
GGTTAGGCGTTTTGCGCTGCTTCGCGATGTACGGGCCAGATATACGCGTTGACATTGATTATTGACTAGT
TATTAATAGTAATCAATTACGGGGTCATTAGTTCATAGCCCATATATGGAGTTCCGCGTTACATAACTTA
CGGTAAATGGCCCGCCTGGCTGACCGCCCAACGACCCCCGCCCATTGACGTCAATAATGACGTATGTTCC
CATAGTAACGCCAATAGGGACTTTCCATTGACGTCAATGGGTGGAGTATTTACGGTAAACTGCCCACTTG
GCAGTACATCAAGTGTATCATATGCCAAGTACGCCCCCTATTGACGTCAATGACGGTAAATGGCCCGCCT
GGCATTATGCCCAGTACATGACCTTATGGGACTTTCCTACTTGGCAGTACATCTACGTATTAGTCATCGC
TATTACCATGGTGATGCGGTTTTGGCAGTACATCAATGGGCGTGGATAGCGGTTTGACTCACGGGGATTT
CCAAGTCTCCACCCCATTGACGTCAATGGGAGTTTGTTTTGGCACCAAAATCAACGGGACTTTCCAAAAT
GTCGTAACAACTCCGCCCCATTGACGCAAATGGGCGGTAGGCGTGTACGGTGGGAGGTCTATATAAGCAG
AGCTCTCTGGCTAACTAGAGAACCCACTGCTTACTGGCTTATCGAAATTAATACGACTCACTATAGGGAG
ACCCAAGCTGGCTAGTTAAGCTTGGTACCGAATGTCTGCACTTCTGATCCTAGCTCTTGTTGGAGCTGCA
GTTGCTGACTACAAAGACGATGACGACAAGCTTGCGGCCGCACACAGTCTCTTCACCTGTGAACCAATTA
CTGTTCCCAGATGTATGAAAATGGCCTACAACATGACGTTTTTCCCTAATCTGATGGGTCATTATGACCA
GAGTATTGCCGCGGTGGAAATGGAGCATTTTCTTCCTCTCGCAAATCTGGAATGTTCACCAAACATTGAA
ACTTTCCTCTGCAAAGCATTTGTACCAACCTGCATAGAACAAATTCATGTGGTTCCACCTTGTCGTAAAC
TTTGTGAGAAAGTATATTCTGATTGCAAAAAATTAATTGACACTTTTGGGATCCGATGGCCTGAGGAGCT
TGAATGTGACAGATTACAATACTGTGATGAGGGACCAGGTGATGAAGAGGTTCCCTTGCCCCACAAGACT
CCCATCCAGCCCGGGGAAGAGTGCCACTCCGTGGGAAGCAATTCTGATCAGTACATCTGGGTGAAGAGGA
GCCTGAACTGTGTTCTCAAGTGTGGCTACGATGCTGGCTTGTACAGCCGCTCAGCTAAGGAGTTCACGGA
TATTTGGATGGCTGTGTGGGCCAGCCTCTGCTTCATCTCCACCACCTTCACCGTGCTGACCTTCCTGATT
GATTCATCCAGGTTTTCTTACCCTGAGCGCCCCATCATATTTCTCAGTATGTGCTATAATATTTATAGCA
TTGCTTATATTGTTCGGCTGACTGTAGGCCGGGAAAGGATATCCTGTGATTTTGAAGAGGCGGCAGAGCC
CGTTCTCATCCAAGAAGGACTTAAGAACACAGGATGTGCAATAATTTTCTTGCTGATGTACTTTTTTGGA
ATGGCCAGCTCCATTTGGTGGGTTATTCTGACACTCACTTGGTTTTTGGCAGCCGGACTCAAGTGGGGTC
ATGAAGCCATTGAAATGCACAGTTCTTATTTCCACATCGCAGCCTGGGCTATTCCCGCAGTGAAAACCAT
TGTCATCTTGATTATGAGACTAGTGGATGCCGATGAACTGACTGGCTTGTGCTATGTTGGGAACCAAAAC
CTAGATGCCCTCACTGGCTTTGTGGTGGCTCCTCTCTTTACGTATTTGGTGATTGGAACGCTGTTCATTG
CGGCGGGTTTGGTGGCCTTATTCAAAATTCGGTCCAATCTTCAAAAAGACGGGACAAAGACAGACAAGTT
GGAAAGGCTAATGGTCAAGATCGGGGTCTTCTCAGTACTGTACACGGTTCCTGCAACCTGTGTGATTGCC
TGTTATTTCTATGAAATCTCAAACTGGGCACTCTTTCGATATTCTGCAGATGACTCAAACATGGCAGTTG
AAATGTTGAAAATTTTTATGTCTTTGCTCGTGGGCATCACTTCAGGCATGTGGATTTGGTCTGCCAAAAC
TCTTCACACGTGGCAAAAGTGTTCTAACCGATTGGTGAATTCTGGGAAGGTAAAGAGAGAGAAGAGGGGG
AATGGTTGGGTGAAGCCAGGAAAAGGCAACGAGACTGTGGTATAGCTCGAGTCTAGAGGGCCCTTCGAAC
AAAAACTCATCTCAGAAGAGGATCTGAATATGCATACCGGTCATCATCACCATCACCATTGAGTTTAAAC
CCGCTGATCAGCCTCGACTGTGCCTTCTAGTTGCCAGCCATCTGTTGTTTGCCCCTCCCCCGTGCCTTCC
TTGACCCTGGAAGGTGCCACTCCCACTGTCCTTTCCTAATAAAATGAGGAAATTGCATCGCATTGTCTGA
GTAGGTGTCATTCTATTCTGGGGGGTGGGGTGGGGCAGGACAGCAAGGGGGAGGATTGGGAAGACAATAG
CAGGCATGCTGGGGATGCGGTGGGCTCTATGGCTTCTGAGGCGGAAAGAACCAGCTGGGGCTCTAGGGGG
TATCCCC
[124 nt withheld, positions 6658-6781]
C
[91 nt withheld, positions 6783-6873]
A
[49 nt withheld, positions 6875-6923]
CCTTTGACGTTGGAGTCCACGTTCTTT
[37 nt withheld, positions 6951-6987]
Features (pLannotate 1.2.2; 20 found; start..end, strand, type, name):
    113..442     +  promoter       SV40 promoter: SV40 enhancer and early promoter
    509..1300    +  CDS            neo: KKA2_KLEPN - Also known as kan, nptII. Experimental evidence at protein level: Swiss-Prot protein existence level 1. Resistance to kanamycin, neomycin, paromomycin, ribostamycin, butirosin and gentamicin B. From Klebsiella pneumoniae.
   1326..1484    +  CDS            ble (fragment): BLE_KLEPN - Experimental evidence at protein level: Swiss-Prot protein existence level 1. Binding protein with a strong affinity to the bleomycin family of antibiotics. Binds to CL990; an antimitotic-antibiotic compound. From Klebsiella pneumoniae.
   1479..1600    +  polyA_signal   SV40 poly(A) signal: SV40 polyadenylation signal
   1673..1689    -  protein_bind   lac operator: The lac repressor binds to the lac operator to inhibit transcription in E. coli. This inhibition can be relieved by adding lactose or isopropyl-β-D-thiogalactopyranoside (IPTG). lac repressor encoded by lacI
   1697..1727    -  promoter       lac promoter: promoter for the E. coli lac operon
   1742..1763    -  protein_bind   CAP binding site: CAP binding activates transcription in the presence of cAMP. E. coli catabolite activator protein
   1776..1868    -  CDS            lacI (fragment): lac repressor; lacI; The lac repressor binds to the lac operator to inhibit transcription in E. coli. This inhibition can be relieved by adding lactose or isopropyl-β-D-thiogalactopyranoside (IPTG).
   2051..2639    -  rep_origin     ori: high-copy-number ColE1/pMB1/pBR322/pUC origin of replication
   2810..3670    -  CDS            AmpR: β-lactamase; bla; confers resistance to ampicillin, carbenicillin, and related antibiotics
   3671..3775    -  promoter       AmpR promoter: bla
   3834..3886    -  misc_feature   bom (fragment): basis of mobility region from pBR322
   4041..4420    +  enhancer       CMV enhancer: human cytomegalovirus immediate early enhancer
   4421..4624    +  promoter       CMV promoter: human cytomegalovirus (CMV) immediate early promoter
   4620..4653    +  LTR            5' LTR (truncated) (fragment): truncated 5' long terminal repeat (LTR) from HIV-1
   4669..4687    +  promoter       T7 promoter: promoter for bacteriophage T7 RNA polymerase
   4719..6272    +  CDS            FZD4: FZD4_CHICK - Also known as FZ4. Experimental evidence at protein level: Swiss-Prot protein existence level 1. Receptor for Wnt proteins (By similarity). Most frizzled receptors are coupled to the beta-catenin canonical signaling pathway, which leads to the activation of disheveled proteins, inhibition of GSK-3 kinase, nuclear accumulation of beta-catenin and activation of Wnt target genes (By similarity). A second signaling pathway involving PKC and calcium fluxes has been seen for some family members, but it is not yet clear if it represents a distinct pathway or if it can be integrated in th
   6388..6612    +  polyA_signal   bGH poly(A) signal: bovine growth hormone polyadenylation signal
   6616..6637    +  promoter       SV40 promoter (fragment): SV40 enhancer and early promoter
   6658..99      +  rep_origin     f1 ori (across the origin) (sequence partly withheld): f1 bacteriophage origin of replication; arrow indicates direction of (+) strand synthesis
