[The description below was written by a language model from this plasmid's Addgene catalogue record and pLannotate feature annotations shown in this document.]
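Description:
pcDNA FZD4_6CRD is a mammalian expression plasmid of about 7 kb built on a pcDNA3.1 myc-His backbone. It encodes a chimeric mouse Frizzled-4 receptor whose extracellular cysteine-rich domain (CRD) has been exchanged for that of Frizzled-6. According to the record, FZD4 residues 41–160 were replaced with FZD6 residues 19–131, and the protein carries an N-terminal FLAG tag. The automated annotation does not mark the tag as a separate feature. It labels the roughly 1.5 kb coding region by similarity to a chicken FZD4 entry, which reflects a database homology match rather than the stated mouse origin. The open reading frame lies downstream of the human CMV immediate-early enhancer and promoter and is followed by the bovine growth hormone polyadenylation signal. A T7 promoter sits just upstream of the insert and could support in vitro transcription. Whether the backbone's C-terminal myc/His tags are fused in frame to the receptor is not stated. A short hit annotated as a truncated HIV-1 LTR fragment at the CMV promoter boundary is most likely an annotation artefact, not a functional viral element.

In E. coli the plasmid replicates from a high-copy ColE1/pUC-type origin and is selected with ampicillin through the β-lactamase gene. An f1 origin is also present, allowing single-stranded DNA production. A neomycin phosphotransferase cassette, driven by the SV40 early promoter and ended by the SV40 poly(A) signal, permits G418 selection of stably transfected mammalian cells. As a domain-swap construct, it is suited to testing how individual Frizzled extracellular regions contribute to Wnt signalling. The FLAG epitope allows detection of the receptor.
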