Addgene plasmid #184254: pcDNA FZD4_6CRD
Purpose: Expresses FLAG tagged FZD4 swapped with FZD6 CRD
Depositing lab: Hee-Jung Choi. Depositing organization: Seoul National University. Publication: Functional role of the Frizzled linker domain in the Wnt signaling pathway. Ko SB, Mihara E, Park Y, Roh K, Kang C, Takagi J, Bang I, Choi HJ. Commun Biol. 2022 May 5;5(1):421. doi: 10.1038/s42003-022-03370-4. PubMed 35513706.
Backbone
  Vector backbone: pcDNA3.1 mychis
  Vector type: Mammalian Expression
Growth in bacteria
  Bacterial resistance: Ampicillin, 100 μg/mL
  Growth temperature: 37°C
  Growth strain: DH5alpha
  Copy number: High Copy
Gene/Insert
  Gene/Insert name: FZD4_6CRD
  Species: M. musculus (mouse)
  Mutation: Replaced FZD4 aa41-160 with FZD6 aa19-131
  Entrez Gene: Fzd4 (a.k.a. Fz4)
  Tag / fusion protein: FLAG (N terminal on insert)
  Cloning method: Restriction Enzyme; 5′ cloning site unknown (unknown if destroyed)
  Sequencing primers: 5′ CMV-F; 3′ BGH-R
Terms and licenses: Academic/Nonprofit Terms; Industry Terms: Not Available to Industry
How to cite: pcDNA FZD4_6CRD was a gift from Hee-Jung Choi (Addgene plasmid # 184254 ; http://n2t.net/addgene:184254 ; RRID:Addgene_184254)
